>Addgene plasmid #207662 | pAAV-hSyn1-FLEX-CybGam-WPRE | addgene full sequence | sequence record 412311 | Addgene NGS Result
CCTGCAGGCAGCTGCGCGCTCGCTCGCTCACTGAGGCCGCCCGGGCGTCGGGCGACCTTTGGTCGCCCGG
CCTCAGTGAGCGAGCGAGCGCGCAGAGAGGGAGTGGCCAACTCCATCACTAGGGGTTCCTGCGGCCGCAC
GCGTCTGCAGAGGGCCCTGCGTATGAGTGCAAGTGGGTTTTAGGACCAGGATGAGGCGGGGTGGGGGTGC
CTACCTGACGACCGACCCCGACCCACTGGACAAGCACCCAACCCCCATTCCCCAAATTGCGCATCCCCTA
TCAGAGAGGGGGAGGGGAAACAGGATGCGGCGAGGCGCGTGCGCACTGCCAGCTTCAGCACCGCGGACAG
TGCCTTCGCCCCCGCCTGGCGGCGCGCGCCACCGCCGCCTCAGCACTGAAGGCGCGCTGACGTCACTCGC
CGGTCCCCCGCAAACTCCCCTTCCCGGCCACCTTGGTCGCGTCCGCGCCGCCGCCGGCCCAGCCGGACCG
CACCACGCGAGGCGCGAGATAGGGGGGCACGGGCGCGACCATCTGCGCTGCGGCGCCGGCGACTCAGCGC
TGCCTCAGTCTGCGGTGGGCAGCGGAGGAGTCGTGTCGTGCCTGAGAGCGCAGACGCGTGGACGGTACCC
TTCAGGTCGACGTCGATAACTTCGTATAGCATACATTATACGAAGTTATCCGAATCGCAATAACTTCGTA
TAGGATACTTTATACGAAGTTATTTGGCGCGTCACTTATCGTCGTCATCCTTGTAATCCTGGGGACTGGG
GCTGTCTCCCTCCGTGAGTGTCTTGAAGTCCATGGAGAGGGCTTGCTCTTCAGCCTGGGAAGGCCGCTTC
CAGTCAGCCTGAGCCAAGATGTAGAGCACAACCACCCCAAAACAGACCAGCAGCAAGCCTAGCACGTTGG
CCAGCACCCCCTCAGGTTCAAACGTGCTGTACTTGGACCCCAATTTAAACAGCAGGGCCTCCTTCAGGCC
CAGTAGGGCTGTGCCCACAGAGAAGAGGAAGATGGTGGCACCAAAGAAAATGGCCTGAGGGCGGTAGCGG
CTCCGCAGAGAGAATGAAGCTCCAGGGAACAGGAAGAAGCTGAAACCCACGAGCCACTGCACAAAGTACA
GAACAAAGACTAAGATCCCACACCAGCTGTGCAAGCTGTACAGGTCTGCCTTGTACAGCTCGTCCATGCC
GTGCCACAGATTGCCGGCCACGGCCAGTTCTGTCTGCACGATGTGGTCCCGGGTGTCGTTGGGGTCCTTC
TTCTGGATGATCTGGGTGTGCAGGAAGTGGGCCTTGGGCTGGGTCACTTTCCTTCCGCCCACAGGGGTCA
CGATGCAGTCCTGGGTGCCGATCTGGATGGTGCCATCCTCCTTCAGGTACAGCACGGTGCTGGTCAGTCT
GATGCCGTTGGGGCCGTGGGGGGTGATCTTCACCTCGTTAGGCAGTTGTTTCACGAAGCTCTTGGTCATG
GTGGCGCCCTTAGGGTCGAAGCCGCTGGCATTCAGGGTGGTCTTGGAGGTCACGCAGCCGTCCTCCAGGC
TGTACTCGTGGTGGGTGGTCAGGGTGCCGTCGCCTTCCATTCTCAGGGTCCGGTCCAGGGTGTAGCTGCC
GGGGAAGCATTCCTGGAAAAAGTGTGTGATGTCCTCGGGGTAGTGGGCGAACATGTGGAAGCCGTACTGG
AGGGGGCTGGCAATCACGACCCAGCTCATAGGCAGGTCGCCGGTGGTGCAGTAGGCGTGCATGTTGAATC
TGCCGCTGCTGGGGGTGAAGCCCTCGCCGGCCACCTTGAATTTCTTGCCGTTGATCTCGCCGTTCAGCTC
GATCTTGCTGGTCATGGGGTACTGGAACAGGGCTCTGCCAGATGCCTCCTCGCCCTTGCTCACCATATAG
CCCTTCTTCTTGTGGTAGTCGAACACAGCCACCAACCCCACCAGGGCGATGATGAAGGCGAAGACGTGCA
GCAGCCCAGCCAAGATCTTGGTCGTGCGTTTGGCTTCTCTTCTGAAGACACGGTACACCAGCAGAGCATC
TCCTTGAAGGAAGATCATGCCTATGACCATGCAGAGCGGGTGCACATTAAACTGCAGGGAGCTTTCCCAG
GCAATGCCACCTCGGTACAGACCCAGCCACGCACCAGTCACAGCCACTACAGTGAGGCCCAGCAGCTGGG
AGAAGGCCACATAGTACGGCAGTGCAGCAGGGACAGACGCAGAACTGTGCTCCATGGTGGCCCTTGATAA
CTTCGTATAATGTATGCTATACGAAGTTATCCGAATCGCAATAACTTCGTATAAAGTATCCTATACGAAG
TTATCGAAGATCATCAAGCTTATCGATAATCAACCTCTGGATTACAAAATTTGTGAAAGATTGACTGGTA
TTCTTAACTATGTTGCTCCTTTTACGCTATGTGGATACGCTGCTTTAATGCCTTTGTATCATGCTATTGC
TTCCCGTATGGCTTTCATTTTCTCCTCCTTGTATAAATCCTGGTTGCTGTCTCTTTATGAGGAGTTGTGG
CCCGTTGTCAGGCAACGTGGCGTGGTGTGCACTGTGTTTGCTGACGCAACCCCCACTGGTTGGGGCATTG
CCACCACCTGTCAGCTCCTTTCCGGGACTTTCGCTTTCCCCCTCCCTATTGCCACGGCGGAACTCATCGC
CGCCTGCCTTGCCCGCTGCTGGACAGGGGCTCGGCTGTTGGGCACTGACAATTCCGTGGTGTTGTCGGGG
AAATCATCGTCCTTTCCTTGGCTGCTCGCCTATGTTGCCACCTGGATTCTGCGCGGGACGTCCTTCTGCT
ACGTCCCTTCGGCCCTCAATCCAGCGGACCTTCCTTCCCGCGGCCTGCTGCCGGCTCTGCGGCCTCTTCC
GCGTCTTCGCCTTCGCCCTCAGACGAGTCGGATCTCCCTTTGGGCCGCCTCCCCGCATCGATACCGAGCG
CTGCTCGAGAGATCGATCTGCCTCGACTGTGCCTTCTAGTTGCCAGCCATCTGTTGTTTGCCCCTCCCCC
GTGCCTTCCTTGACCCTGGAAGGTGCCACTCCCACTGTCCTTTCCTAATAAAATGAGGAAATTGCATCGC
ATTGTCTGAGTAGGTGTCATTCTATTCTGGGGGGTGGGGTGGGGCAGGACAGCAAGGGGGAGGATTGGGA
AGACAATAGCAGGCATGCTGGGGACACGTGCGGACCGAGCGGCCGCAGGAACCCCTAGTGATGGAGTTGG
CCACTCCCTCTCTGCGCGCTCGCTCGCTCACTGAGGCCGGGCGACCAAAGGTCGCCCGACGCCCGGGCTT
TGCCCGGGCGGCCTCAGTGAGCGAGCGAGCGCGCAGCTGCCTGCAGGGGCGCCTGATGCGGTATTTTCTC
CTTACGCATCTGTGCGGTATTTCACACCGCATA
[95 nt withheld, positions 3394-3488]
T
[46 nt withheld, positions 3490-3535]
C
[141 nt withheld, positions 3537-3677]
CCTTTGACGTTGGAGTCCACGTTCTTT
[37 nt withheld, positions 3705-3741]
ACTCTATCTCGGGCTATTCTTTTGATTTATAAGGGATTTTGCCGATTTCGGTCTATTGGTTAAAAAATGA
GCTGATTTAACAAAAATTTAACGCGAATTTTAACAAAATATTAACGTTTACAATTTTATGGTGCACTCTC
AGTACAATCTGCTCTGATGCCGCATAGTTAAGCCAGCCCCGACACCCGCCAACACCCGCTGACGCGCCCT
GACGGGCTTGTCTGCTCCCGGCATCCGCTTACAGACAAGCTGTGACCGTCTCCGGGAGCTGCATGTGTCA
GAGGTTTTCACCGTCATCACCGAAACGCGCGAGACGAAAGGGCCTCGTGATACGCCTATTTTTATAGGTT
AATGTCATGATAATAATGGTTTCTTAGACGTCAGGTGGCACTTTTCGGGGAAATGTGCGCGGAACCCCTA
TTTGTTTATTTTTCTAAATACATTCAAATATGTATCCGCTCATGAGACAATAACCCTGATAAATGCTTCA
ATAATATTGAAAAAGGAAGAGTATGAGTATTCAACATTTCCGTGTCGCCCTTATTCCCTTTTTTGCGGCA
TTTTGCCTTCCTGTTTTTGCTCACCCAGAAACGCTGGTGAAAGTAAAAGATGCTGAAGATCAGTTGGGTG
CACGAGTGGGTTACATCGAACTGGATCTCAACAGCGGTAAGATCCTTGAGAGTTTTCGCCCCGAAGAACG
TTTTCCAATGATGAGCACTTTTAAAGTTCTGCTATGTGGCGCGGTATTATCCCGTATTGACGCCGGGCAA
GAGCAACTCGGTCGCCGCATACACTATTCTCAGAATGACTTGGTTGAGTACTCACCAGTCACAGAAAAGC
ATCTTACGGATGGCATGACAGTAAGAGAATTATGCAGTGCTGCCATAACCATGAGTGATAACACTGCGGC
CAACTTACTTCTGACAACGATCGGAGGACCGAAGGAGCTAACCGCTTTTTTGCACAACATGGGGGATCAT
GTAACTCGCCTTGATCGTTGGGAACCGGAGCTGAATGAAGCCATACCAAACGACGAGCGTGACACCACGA
TGCCTGTAGCAATGGCAACAACGTTGCGCAAACTATTAACTGGCGAACTACTTACTCTAGCTTCCCGGCA
ACAATTAATAGACTGGATGGAGGCGGATAAAGTTGCAGGACCACTTCTGCGCTCGGCCCTTCCGGCTGGC
TGGTTTATTGCTGATAAATCTGGAGCCGGTGAGCGTGGGTCTCGCGGTATCATTGCAGCACTGGGGCCAG
ATGGTAAGCCCTCCCGTATCGTAGTTATCTACACGACGGGGAGTCAGGCAACTATGGATGAACGAAATAG
ACAGATCGCTGAGATAGGTGCCTCACTGATTAAGCATTGGTAACTGTCAGACCAAGTTTACTCATATATA
CTTTAGATTGATTTAAAACTTCATTTTTAATTTAAAAGGATCTAGGTGAAGATCCTTTTTGATAATCTCA
TGACCAAAATCCCTTAACGTGAGTTTTCGTTCCACTGAGCGTCAGACCCCGTAGAAAAGATCAAAGGATC
TTCTTGAGATCCTTTTTTTCTGCGCGTAATCTGCTGCTTGCAAACAAAAAAACCACCGCTACCAGCGGTG
GTTTGTTTGCCGGATCAAGAGCTACCAACTCTTTTTCCGAAGGTAACTGGCTTCAGCAGAGCGCAGATAC
CAAATACTGTTCTTCTAGTGTAGCCGTAGTTAGGCCACCACTTCAAGAACTCTGTAGCACCGCCTACATA
CCTCGCTCTGCTAATCCTGTTACCAGTGGCTGCTGCCAGTGGCGATAAGTCGTGTCTTACCGGGTTGGAC
TCAAGACGATAGTTACCGGATAAGGCGCAGCGGTCGGGCTGAACGGGGGGTTCGTGCACACAGCCCAGCT
TGGAGCGAACGACCTACACCGAACTGAGATACCTACAGCGTGAGCTATGAGAAAGCGCCACGCTTCCCGA
AGGGAGAAAGGCGGACAGGTATCCGGTAAGCGGCAGGGTCGGAACAGGAGAGCGCACGAGGGAGCTTCCA
GGGGGAAACGCCTGGTATCTTTATAGTCCTGTCGGGTTTCGCCACCTCTGACTTGAGCGTCGATTTTTGT
GATGCTCGTCAGGGGGGCGGAGCCTATGGAAAAACGCCAGCAACGCGGCCTTTTTACGGTTCCTGGCCTT
TTGCTGGCCTTTTGCTCACATGT
Features (pLannotate 1.2.2; 21 found; start..end, strand, type, name):
     12..39      +  repeat_region  AAV2 ITR (fragment): inverted terminal repeat of adeno-associated virus serotype 2 inverted
     68..95      +  repeat_region  AAV2 ITR (fragment): inverted terminal repeat of adeno-associated virus serotype 2 inverted
    166..613     +  promoter       hSyn promoter: human synapsin I promoter; confers neuron-specific expression (Kügler et al., 2003)
    646..679     +  protein_bind   loxP: Cre-mediated recombination occurs in the 8-bp core sequence (GCATACAT). Cre recombinase
    690..723     +  protein_bind   lox2272: Cre-mediated recombination occurs in the 8-bp core sequence (GGATACTT). lox2272 sites are compatible with each other, but incompatible with loxP or loxN sites (Lee and Saito, 1988). Cre recombinase
    735..758     -  CDS            3xFLAG (fragment): three tandem FLAG® epitope tags
    759..1166    -  CDS            cyb561 (fragment): CY561_XENLA - Also known as xcyt. Experimental evidence at transcript level: Swiss-Prot protein existence level 2. Transmembrane reductase that uses ascorbate as an electron donor in the cytoplasm and transfers electrons across membranes to reduce monodehydro-L-ascorbate radical in the lumen of secretory vesicles. It is therefore involved the regeneration and homeostasis within secretory vesicles of ascorbate which in turn provides reducing equivalents needed to support the activity of intravesicular enzymes. From Xenopus laevis (African clawed frog).
   1170..1886    -  CDS            Gamillus: Gamillus is a photoswitchable green fluorescent protein published in 2018, derived from Olindias formosus. It is reported to be a very rapidly-maturing monomer with very low acid sensitivity.
   1887..2192    -  CDS            cyb561 (fragment): CY561_XENLA - Also known as xcyt. Experimental evidence at transcript level: Swiss-Prot protein existence level 2. Transmembrane reductase that uses ascorbate as an electron donor in the cytoplasm and transfers electrons across membranes to reduce monodehydro-L-ascorbate radical in the lumen of secretory vesicles. It is therefore involved the regeneration and homeostasis within secretory vesicles of ascorbate which in turn provides reducing equivalents needed to support the activity of intravesicular enzymes. From Xenopus laevis (African clawed frog).
   2237..2270    -  protein_bind   loxP: Cre-mediated recombination occurs in the 8-bp core sequence (GCATACAT). Cre recombinase
   2281..2314    -  protein_bind   lox2272: Cre-mediated recombination occurs in the 8-bp core sequence (GGATACTT). lox2272 sites are compatible with each other, but incompatible with loxP or loxN sites (Lee and Saito, 1988). Cre recombinase
   2338..2926    +  misc_feature   WPRE: woodchuck hepatitis virus posttranscriptional regulatory element
   2967..3174    +  polyA_signal   bGH poly(A) signal: bovine growth hormone polyadenylation signal
   3197..3337    +  repeat_region  AAV2 ITR: inverted terminal repeat of adeno-associated virus serotype 2 inverted
   3342..3393    -  misc_feature   bom (fragment): basis of mobility region from pBR322
   3412..3867    +  rep_origin     f1 ori (sequence partly withheld): f1 bacteriophage origin of replication; arrow indicates direction of (+) strand synthesis
   3868..3917    -  misc_feature   bom (fragment): basis of mobility region from pBR322
   4019..4054    -  CDS            rop (fragment): Rop protein, which maintains plasmids at low copy number; rop
   4149..4253    +  promoter       AmpR promoter: bla
   4254..5114    +  CDS            AmpR: β-lactamase; bla; confers resistance to ampicillin, carbenicillin, and related antibiotics
   5285..5873    +  rep_origin     ori: high-copy-number ColE1/pMB1/pBR322/pUC origin of replication
