[The description below was written by a language model from this plasmid's Addgene catalogue record and pLannotate feature annotations shown in this document.]
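Description:
pAAV-hSyn1-FLEX-CybGam-WPRE is a 5.9 kb adeno-associated virus transfer plasmid for Cre-dependent, neuron-specific expression of a fluorescent fusion protein. It is maintained in bacteria through a high-copy ColE1/pUC-type origin with ampicillin resistance (AmpR, β-lactamase), and the backbone also carries an f1 phage origin. The expression cassette lies between AAV2 inverted terminal repeats, which direct replication and packaging of the intervening DNA into AAV particles. In the sequence annotation the downstream ITR is detected intact, while the upstream one appears only as short fragments, a common outcome for these repeat-rich, recombination-prone elements.

The cassette is driven by the human synapsin I promoter, which restricts expression to neurons, and ends with a WPRE to enhance transcript stability and expression, followed by a bovine growth hormone polyadenylation signal. Between them, the coding sequence sits in reverse orientation, flanked by oppositely oriented loxP and lox2272 pairs (a FLEX/DIO switch). Cre recombinase inverts the insert and then excises one site of each pair, locking the insert in the sense orientation, so only Cre-expressing neurons produce the protein. The payload, CybGam, is cytochrome b561, a transmembrane protein of secretory vesicles, with the acid-tolerant green fluorescent protein Gamillus (from Olindias) inserted internally between residues 339 and 340 as recorded. Histidines 86 and 159 are changed to alanine. A partial 3xFLAG match lies at the C-terminal end of the reading frame. The annotation tool matches the cytochrome fragments to the Xenopus protein, but the record does not state the source species of Cyb561.

The plasmid is deposited as a control for CybSEP2, part of a toolset for imaging neuropeptide release from presynaptic terminals in vivo. Gamillus's low acid sensitivity presumably makes this a pH-insensitive comparison, though the record does not say so.
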