Addgene plasmid #207662: pAAV-hSyn1-FLEX-CybGam-WPRE
Purpose: Control for CybSEP2
Depositing lab: Sung Han. Depositing organization: Salk Institute for Biological Studies. Publication: Novel genetically encoded tools for imaging or silencing neuropeptide release from presynaptic terminals in vivo. Kim DI, Park S, Ye M, Chen JY, Jhang J, Hunker AC, Zweifel LS, Palmiter RD, Han S. bioRxiv. 2023 Jan 20:2023.01.19.524797. doi: 10.1101/2023.01.19.524797. Preprint. PubMed 36712060.
Backbone
  Vector backbone: pAAV-phSyn1(S)-FLEX-hGFP-T2A-SypeGFP-WPRE
  Backbone size w/o insert (bp): 4434
  Total vector size (bp): 5934
  Vector type: AAV
Growth in bacteria
  Bacterial resistance: Ampicillin, 100 μg/mL
  Growth temperature: 30°C
  Growth strain: NEB Stable
  Copy number: High Copy
Gene/Insert
  Gene/Insert name: Gamillus (alt name: CybGam)
  Species: Olindias
  Insert size (bp): 813
  Mutation: Histidine 86 and 159 to alanines, inserted gamillus into 339-340 of Cyb561
  GenBank ID: 6JXF_A
  Promoter: hSynapsin
  Cloning method: Ligation Independent Cloning
  Sequencing primers: 5′ GCTGTACAGGTCTGCTTTGTATAGTTCATCCATGCCATG; 3′ GATGAACTATACAAAGACTACCACAAGAAGAAGGGC
Terms and licenses: Academic/Nonprofit Terms; Industry Terms: Not Available to Industry
Depositor comments: Please visit https://doi.org/10.1101/2023.01.19.524797 for bioRxiv preprint.
How to cite: pAAV-hSyn1-FLEX-CybGam-WPRE was a gift from Sung Han (Addgene plasmid # 207662 ; http://n2t.net/addgene:207662 ; RRID:Addgene_207662)
